>Addgene plasmid #164494 | Sticky-167a-16X | addgene full sequence | sequence record 331074 | Addgene NGS Result
CCCGGGGATCCTGCAGTTTTTTTTTTCACAATCCCGGTGCCGAGGCCGCTCAATTGGTCGTAGACAGCTC
TAGCACCGCTTAAACGCACGTACGGAATCAGATCCTGCAGTTTTTTTTTTCACAATCCCGGTGCCGAGGC
CGCTCAATTGGTCGTAGACAGCTCTAGCACCGCTTAAACGCACGTACGGATTCAGATCCTGCAGTTTTTT
TTTTCACAATCCCGGTGCCGAGGCCGCTCAATTGGTCGTAGACAGCTCTAGCACCGCTTAAACGCACGTA
CGGAATCAGATCCTGCAGTTTTTTTTTTCACAATCCCGGTGCCGAGGCCGCTCAATTGGTCGTAGACAGC
TCTAGCACCGCTTAAACGCACGTACGGATTCAGATCCTGCAGTTTTTTTTTTCACAATCCCGGTGCCGAG
GCCGCTCAATTGGTCGTAGACAGCTCTAGCACCGCTTAAACGCACGTACGGAATCAGATCCTGCAGTTTT
TTTTTTCACAATCCCGGTGCCGAGGCCGCTCAATTGGTCGTAGACAGCTCTAGCACCGCTTAAACGCACG
TACGGATTCAGATCCTGCAGTTTTTTTTTTCACAATCCCGGTGCCGAGGCCGCTCAATTGGTCGTAGACA
GCTCTAGCACCGCTTAAACGCACGTACGGAATCAGATCCTGCAGTTTTTTTTTTCACAATCCCGGTGCCG
AGGCCGCTCAATTGGTCGTAGACAGCTCTAGCACCGCTTAAACGCACGTACGGATTCAGATCCTGCAGTT
TTTTTTTTCACAATCCCGGTGCCGAGGCCGCTCAATTGGTCGTAGACAGCTCTAGCACCGCTTAAACGCA
CGTACGGAATCAGATCCTGCAGTTTTTTTTTTCACAATCCCGGTGCCGAGGCCGCTCAATTGGTCGTAGA
CAGCTCTAGCACCGCTTAAACGCACGTACGGATTCAGATCCTGCAGTTTTTTTTTTCACAATCCCGGTGC
CGAGGCCGCTCAATTGGTCGTAGACAGCTCTAGCACCGCTTAAACGCACGTACGGAATCAGATCCTGCAG
TTTTTTTTTTCACAATCCCGGTGCCGAGGCCGCTCAATTGGTCGTAGACAGCTCTAGCACCGCTTAAACG
CACGTACGGATTCAGATCCTGCAGTTTTTTTTTTCACAATCCCGGTGCCGAGGCCGCTCAATTGGTCGTA
GACAGCTCTAGCACCGCTTAAACGCACGTACGGAATCAGATCCTGCAGTTTTTTTTTTCACAATCCCGGT
GCCGAGGCCGCTCAATTGGTCGTAGACAGCTCTAGCACCGCTTAAACGCACGTACGGATTCAGATCCTGC
AGTTTTTTTTTTCACAATCCCGGTGCCGAGGCCGCTCAATTGGTCGTAGACAGCTCTAGCACCGCTTAAA
CGCACGTACGGAATCAGATCCTGCAGTTTTTTTTTTCACAATCCCGGTGCCGAGGCCGCTCAATTGGTCG
TAGACAGCTCTAGCACCGCTTAAACGCACGTACGGATTCAGATCCTGCAGTTTTTTTTTTCACAATCCCG
GTGCCGAGGCCGCTCAATTGGTCGTAGACAGCTCTAGCACCGCTTAAACGCACGTACGGAATCAGATCCT
GCAGTTTTTTTTTTCACAATCCCGGTGCCGAGGCCGCTCAATTGGTCGTAGACAGCTCTAGCACCGCTTA
AACGCACGTACGGATTCAGATCCTGCAGTTTTTTTTTTCACAATCCCGGTGCCGAGGCCGCTCAATTGGT
CGTAGACAGCTCTAGCACCGCTTAAACGCACGTACGGAATCAGATCCTGCAGTTTTTTTTTTCACAATCC
CGGTGCCGAGGCCGCTCAATTGGTCGTAGACAGCTCTAGCACCGCTTAAACGCACGTACGGATTCAGATC
CTGCAGTTTTTTTTTTCACAATCCCGGTGCCGAGGCCGCTCAATTGGTCGTAGACAGCTCTAGCACCGCT
TAAACGCACGTACGGAATCAGATCCTGCAGTTTTTTTTTTCACAATCCCGGTGCCGAGGCCGCTCAATTG
GTCGTAGACAGCTCTAGCACCGCTTAAACGCACGTACGGATTCAGATCCTGCAGTTTTTTTTTTCACAAT
CCCGGTGCCGAGGCCGCTCAATTGGTCGTAGACAGCTCTAGCACCGCTTAAACGCACGTACGGAATCAGA
TCCTGCAGTTTTTTTTTTCACAATCCCGGTGCCGAGGCCGCTCAATTGGTCGTAGACAGCTCTAGCACCG
CTTAAACGCACGTACGGATTCAGATCCTGCAGTTTTTTTTTTCACAATCCCGGTGCCGAGGCCGCTCAAT
TGGTCGTAGACAGCTCTAGCACCGCTTAAACGCACGTACGGAATCAGATCCTGCAGTTTTTTTTTTCACA
ATCCCGGTGCCGAGGCCGCTCAATTGGTCGTAGACAGCTCTAGCACCGCTTAAACGCACGTACGGATTCA
GATCCTGCAGTTTTTTTTTTCACAATCCCGGTGCCGAGGCCGCTCAATTGGTCGTAGACAGCTCTAGCAC
CGCTTAAACGCACGTACGGAATCAGATCCTGCAGTTTTTTTTTTCACAATCCCGGTGCCGAGGCCGCTCA
ATTGGTCGTAGACAGCTCTAGCACCGCTTAAACGCACGTACGGATTCAGATCCTGCAGTTTTTTTTTTCA
CAATCCCGGTGCCGAGGCCGCTCAATTGGTCGTAGACAGCTCTAGCACCGCTTAAACGCACGTACGGAAT
CAGATCCTGCAGTTTTTTTTTTCACAATCCCGGTGCCGAGGCCGCTCAATTGGTCGTAGACAGCTCTAGC
ACCGCTTAAACGCACGTACGGATTCAGATCCTGCAGTTTTTTTTTTCACAATCCCGGTGCCGAGGCCGCT
CAATTGGTCGTAGACAGCTCTAGCACCGCTTAAACGCACGTACGGAATCAGATCCTGCAGTTTTTTTTTT
CACAATCCCGGTGCCGAGGCCGCTCAATTGGTCGTAGACAGCTCTAGCACCGCTTAAACGCACGTACGGA
TTCAGATCTGCAGAAGCTTGGCGTAATCATGGTCATAGCTGTTTCCTGTGTGAAATTGTTATCCGCTCAC
AATTCCACACAACATACGAGCCGGAAGCATAAAGTGTAAAGCCTGGGGTGCCTAATGAGTGAGCTAACTC
ACATTAATTGCGTTGCGCTCACTGCCCGCTTTCCAGTCGGGAAACCTGTCGTGCCAGCTGCATTAATGAA
TCGGCCAACGCGCGGGGAGAGGCGGTTTGCGTATTGGGCGCTCTTCCGCTTCCTCGCTCACTGACTCGCT
GCGCTCGGTCGTTCGGCTGCGGCGAGCGGTATCAGCTCACTCAAAGGCGGTAATACGGTTATCCACAGAA
TCAGGGGATAACGCAGGAAAGAACATGTGAGCAAAAGGCCAGCAAAAGGCCAGGAACCGTAAAAAGGCCG
CGTTGCTGGCGTTTTTCCATAGGCTCCGCCCCCCTGACGAGCATCACAAAAATCGACGCTCAAGTCAGAG
GTGGCGAAACCCGACAGGACTATAAAGATACCAGGCGTTTCCCCCTGGAAGCTCCCTCGTGCGCTCTCCT
GTTCCGACCCTGCCGCTTACCGGATACCTGTCCGCCTTTCTCCCTTCGGGAAGCGTGGCGCTTTCTCATA
GCTCACGCTGTAGGTATCTCAGTTCGGTGTAGGTCGTTCGCTCCAAGCTGGGCTGTGTGCACGAACCCCC
CGTTCAGCCCGACCGCTGCGCCTTATCCGGTAACTATCGTCTTGAGTCCAACCCGGTAAGACACGACTTA
TCGCCACTGGCAGCAGCCACTGGTAACAGGATTAGCAGAGCGAGGTATGTAGGCGGTGCTACAGAGTTCT
TGAAGTGGTGGCCTAACTACGGCTACACTAGAAGAACAGTATTTGGTATCTGCGCTCTGCTGAAGCCAGT
TACCTTCGGAAAAAGAGTTGGTAGCTCTTGATCCGGCAAACAAACCACCGCTGGTAGCGGTGGTTTTTTT
GTTTGCAAGCAGCAGATTACGCGCAGAAAAAAAGGATCTCAAGAAGATCCTTTGATCTTTTCTACGGGGT
CTGACGCTCAGTGGAACGAAAACTCACGTTAAGGGATTTTGGTCATGAGATTATCAAAAAGGATCTTCAC
CTAGATCCTTTTAAATTAAAAATGAAGTTTTAAATCAATCTAAAGTATATATGAGTAAACTTGGTCTGAC
AGTTACCAATGCTTAATCAGTGAGGCACCTATCTCAGCGATCTGTCTATTTCGTTCATCCATAGTTGCCT
GACTCCCCGTCGTGTAGATAACTACGATACGGGAGGGCTTACCATCTGGCCCCAGTGCTGCAATGATACC
GCGAGACCCACGCTCACCGGCTCCAGATTTATCAGCAATAAACCAGCCAGCCGGAAGGGCCGAGCGCAGA
AGTGGTCCTGCAACTTTATCCGCCTCCATCCAGTCTATTAATTGTTGCCGGGAAGCTAGAGTAAGTAGTT
CGCCAGTTAATAGTTTGCGCAACGTTGTTGCCATTGCTACAGGCATCGTGGTGTCACGCTCGTCGTTTGG
TATGGCTTCATTCAGCTCCGGTTCCCAACGATCAAGGCGAGTTACATGATCCCCCATGTTGTGCAAAAAA
GCGGTTAGCTCCTTCGGTCCTCCGATCGTTGTCAGAAGTAAGTTGGCCGCAGTGTTATCACTCATGGTTA
TGGCAGCACTGCATAATTCTCTTACTGTCATGCCATCCGTAAGATGCTTTTCTGTGACTGGTGAGTACTC
AACCAAGTCATTCTGAGAATAGTGTATGCGGCGACCGAGTTGCTCTTGCCCGGCGTCAATACGGGATAAT
ACCGCGCCACATAGCAGAACTTTAAAAGTGCTCATCATTGGAAAACGTTCTTCGGGGCGAAAACTCTCAA
GGATCTTACCGCTGTTGAGATCCAGTTCGATGTAACCCACTCGTGCACCCAACTGATCTTCAGCATCTTT
TACTTTCACCAGCGTTTCTGGGTGAGCAAAAACAGGAAGGCAAAATGCCGCAAAAAAGGGAATAAGGGCG
ACACGGAAATGTTGAATACTCATACTCTTCCTTTTTCAATATTATTGAAGCATTTATCAGGGTTATTGTC
TCATGAGCGGATACATATTTGAATGTATTTAGAAAAATAAACAAATAGGGGTTCCGCGCACATTTCCCCG
AAAAGTGCCACCTGACGTCTAAGAAACCATTATTATCATGACATTAACCTATAAAAATAGGCGTATCACG
AGGCCCTTTCGTCTCGCGCGTTTCGGTGATGACGGTGAAAACCTCTGACACATGCAGCTCCCGGAGACGG
TCACAGCTTGTCTGTAAGCGGATGCCGGGAGCAGACAAGCCCGTCAGGGCGCGTCAGCGGGTGTTGGCGG
GTGTCGGGGCTGGCTTAACTATGCGGCATCAGAGCAGATTGTACTGAGAGTGCACCATATGCGGTGTGAA
ATACCGCACAGATGCGTAAGGAGAAAATACCGCATCAGGCGCCATTCGCCATTCAGGCTGCGCAACTGTT
GGGAAGGGCGATCGGTGCGGGCCTCTTCGCTATTACGCCAGCTGGCGAAAGGGGGATGTGCTGCAAGGCG
ATTAAGTTGGGTAACGCCAGGGTTTTCCCAGTCACGACGTTGTAAAACGACGGCCAGTGAATTCGAGCTC
GGTA
Features (pLannotate 1.2.2; 11 found; start..end, strand, type, name):
   3066..3082    -  protein_bind   lac operator: The lac repressor binds to the lac operator to inhibit transcription in E. coli. This inhibition can be relieved by adding lactose or isopropyl-β-D-thiogalactopyranoside (IPTG). lac repressor encoded by lacI
   3090..3120    -  promoter       lac promoter: promoter for the E. coli lac operon
   3135..3156    -  protein_bind   CAP binding site: CAP binding activates transcription in the presence of cAMP. E. coli catabolite activator protein
   3169..3261    -  CDS            lacI (fragment): lac repressor; lacI; The lac repressor binds to the lac operator to inhibit transcription in E. coli. This inhibition can be relieved by adding lactose or isopropyl-β-D-thiogalactopyranoside (IPTG).
   3444..4032    -  rep_origin     ori: high-copy-number ColE1/pMB1/pBR322/pUC origin of replication
   4203..5063    -  CDS            AmpR: β-lactamase; bla; confers resistance to ampicillin, carbenicillin, and related antibiotics
   5064..5168    -  promoter       AmpR promoter: bla
   5263..5298    +  CDS            rop (fragment): Rop protein, which maintains plasmids at low copy number; rop
   5400..5499    +  misc_feature   bom (fragment): basis of mobility region from pBR322
   5505..5662    -  CDS            lacZα (fragment): LacZα fragment of β-galactosidase; lacZ fragment
   5659..12      +  misc_feature   MCS (fragment) (across the origin): pUC18/19 multiple cloning site
