[The description below was written by a language model from this plasmid's Addgene catalogue record and pLannotate feature annotations shown in this document.]
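Description:
Sticky-167a-16X is a pUC19-based bacterial plasmid intended purely as a source of DNA, namely the preparative production of defined DNA fragments for nucleosome reconstitution. It is propagated in E. coli as a high-copy plasmid through the ColE1/pUC-type origin and is selected with ampicillin via the β-lactamase gene (AmpR) and its native bla promoter. The remaining annotated features are ordinary pUC19 remnants: the lac promoter, lac operator and CAP binding site, a lacZα fragment, part of the multiple cloning site, and short fragments matching lacI, rop and the bom region. None of these serves an expression purpose here. M13 forward and reverse primer sites flank the cloning region for sequence verification.

The payload was cloned between the BamHI and HindIII sites of the polylinker, which interrupts lacZα. The catalogue lists the plasmid as an empty backbone and gives no description of the insert, and the feature table leaves roughly 3 kb of the 5,674 nt sequence, from just after the MCS fragment to the lac operator, entirely unannotated. This gap corresponds to the difference between the full plasmid and the 2,710 bp backbone. The name suggests sixteen tandem copies of a 167 bp nucleosome-positioning fragment with cohesive ("sticky") ends, and the size of the unannotated region is consistent with that reading, but the record does not state the repeat sequence, the copy number or the enzymes used to release the units. The associated work concerns engineering nucleosomes to build diverse chromatin assemblies. A plasmid of this type would typically be amplified in bulk and digested to release the fragments for assembly with histone octamers.
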