Addgene plasmid #164494: Sticky-167a-16X
Purpose: (Empty Backbone) DNA fragment production for nucleosome preparation
Depositing lab: Curt Davey. Depositing organization: Nanyang Technological University (NTU). Publication: Engineering nucleosomes for generating diverse chromatin assemblies. Adhireksan Z, Sharma D, Lee PL, Bao Q, Padavattan S, Shum WK, Davey GE, Davey CA. Nucleic Acids Res. 2021 Feb 15. pii: 6137298. doi: 10.1093/nar/gkab070. PubMed 33590100.
Backbone
  Vector backbone: pUC19
  Backbone manufacturer: Genscript
  Backbone size (bp): 2710
  Modifications to backbone: cloned into the BamHI and HindIII sites of the pUC19 vector
  Vector type: Bacterial vector for DNA production
Growth in bacteria
  Bacterial resistance: Ampicillin, 100 μg/mL
  Growth temperature: 37°C
  Growth strain: DH5alpha
  Copy number: High Copy
Gene/Insert
  Cloning method: Restriction Enzyme
  Sequencing primers: 5′ M13 fwd; 3′ M13 rev
Terms and licenses: Academic/Nonprofit Terms; Industry Terms: Not Available to Industry
Depositor comments: Please cite the following article in any publications where this construct is utilized: doi: 10.1093/nar/gkab070 Z. Adhireksan, D. Sharma, P.L. Lee, Q. Bao, S. Padavattan, W.K. Shum, G.E. Davey & C.A. Davey. (2021). Engineering Nucleosomes for Generating Diverse Chromatin Assemblies. Nucleic Acids Res.
How to cite: Sticky-167a-16X was a gift from Curt Davey (Addgene plasmid # 164494 ; http://n2t.net/addgene:164494 ; RRID:Addgene_164494)
