>Addgene plasmid #164494 | Sticky-167a-16X | depositor partial sequence | sequence record 319326 | 167a is cloned into BamHI and HindIII sites of pUC19 vector as 16 repeats (each repeat containg 2 half-sites)
GGATCCTGCAGTTTTTTTTTTCACAATCCCGGTGCCGAGGCCGCTCAATTGGTCGTAGACAGCTCTAGCA
CCGCTTAAACGCACGTACGGAATCAGATCCTGCAGTTTTTTTTTTCACAATCCCGGTGCCGAGGCCGCTC
AATTGGTCGTAGACAGCTCTAGCACCGCTTAAACGCACGTACGGATTCAGATCCTGCAGTTTTTTTTTTC
ACAATCCCGGTGCCGAGGCCGCTCAATTGGTCGTAGACAGCTCTAGCACCGCTTAAACGCACGTACGGAA
TCAGATCCTGCAGTTTTTTTTTTCACAATCCCGGTGCCGAGGCCGCTCAATTGGTCGTAGACAGCTCTAG
CACCGCTTAAACGCACGTACGGATTCAGATCCTGCAGTTTTTTTTTTCACAATCCCGGTGCCGAGGCCGC
TCAATTGGTCGTAGACAGCTCTAGCACCGCTTAAACGCACGTACGGAATCAGATCCTGCAGTTTTTTTTT
TCACAATCCCGGTGCCGAGGCCGCTCAATTGGTCGTAGACAGCTCTAGCACCGCTTAAACGCACGTACGG
ATTCAGATCCTGCAGTTTTTTTTTTCACAATCCCGGTGCCGAGGCCGCTCAATTGGTCGTAGACAGCTCT
AGCACCGCTTAAACGCACGTACGGAATCAGATCCTGCAGTTTTTTTTTTCACAATCCCGGTGCCGAGGCC
GCTCAATTGGTCGTAGACAGCTCTAGCACCGCTTAAACGCACGTACGGATTCAGATCCTGCAGTTTTTTT
TTTCACAATCCCGGTGCCGAGGCCGCTCAATTGGTCGTAGACAGCTCTAGCACCGCTTAAACGCACGTAC
GGAATCAGATCCTGCAGTTTTTTTTTTCACAATCCCGGTGCCGAGGCCGCTCAATTGGTCGTAGACAGCT
CTAGCACCGCTTAAACGCACGTACGGATTCAGATCCTGCAGTTTTTTTTTTCACAATCCCGGTGCCGAGG
CCGCTCAATTGGTCGTAGACAGCTCTAGCACCGCTTAAACGCACGTACGGAATCAGATCCTGCAGTTTTT
TTTTTCACAATCCCGGTGCCGAGGCCGCTCAATTGGTCGTAGACAGCTCTAGCACCGCTTAAACGCACGT
ACGGATTCAGATCCTGCAGTTTTTTTTTTCACAATCCCGGTGCCGAGGCCGCTCAATTGGTCGTAGACAG
CTCTAGCACCGCTTAAACGCACGTACGGAATCAGATCCTGCAGTTTTTTTTTTCACAATCCCGGTGCCGA
GGCCGCTCAATTGGTCGTAGACAGCTCTAGCACCGCTTAAACGCACGTACGGATTCAGATCCTGCAGTTT
TTTTTTTCACAATCCCGGTGCCGAGGCCGCTCAATTGGTCGTAGACAGCTCTAGCACCGCTTAAACGCAC
GTACGGAATCAGATCCTGCAGTTTTTTTTTTCACAATCCCGGTGCCGAGGCCGCTCAATTGGTCGTAGAC
AGCTCTAGCACCGCTTAAACGCACGTACGGATTCAGATCCTGCAGTTTTTTTTTTCACAATCCCGGTGCC
GAGGCCGCTCAATTGGTCGTAGACAGCTCTAGCACCGCTTAAACGCACGTACGGAATCAGATCCTGCAGT
TTTTTTTTTCACAATCCCGGTGCCGAGGCCGCTCAATTGGTCGTAGACAGCTCTAGCACCGCTTAAACGC
ACGTACGGATTCAGATCCTGCAGTTTTTTTTTTCACAATCCCGGTGCCGAGGCCGCTCAATTGGTCGTAG
ACAGCTCTAGCACCGCTTAAACGCACGTACGGAATCAGATCCTGCAGTTTTTTTTTTCACAATCCCGGTG
CCGAGGCCGCTCAATTGGTCGTAGACAGCTCTAGCACCGCTTAAACGCACGTACGGATTCAGATCCTGCA
GTTTTTTTTTTCACAATCCCGGTGCCGAGGCCGCTCAATTGGTCGTAGACAGCTCTAGCACCGCTTAAAC
GCACGTACGGAATCAGATCCTGCAGTTTTTTTTTTCACAATCCCGGTGCCGAGGCCGCTCAATTGGTCGT
AGACAGCTCTAGCACCGCTTAAACGCACGTACGGATTCAGATCCTGCAGTTTTTTTTTTCACAATCCCGG
TGCCGAGGCCGCTCAATTGGTCGTAGACAGCTCTAGCACCGCTTAAACGCACGTACGGAATCAGATCCTG
CAGTTTTTTTTTTCACAATCCCGGTGCCGAGGCCGCTCAATTGGTCGTAGACAGCTCTAGCACCGCTTAA
ACGCACGTACGGATTCAGATCCTGCAGTTTTTTTTTTCACAATCCCGGTGCCGAGGCCGCTCAATTGGTC
GTAGACAGCTCTAGCACCGCTTAAACGCACGTACGGAATCAGATCCTGCAGTTTTTTTTTTCACAATCCC
GGTGCCGAGGCCGCTCAATTGGTCGTAGACAGCTCTAGCACCGCTTAAACGCACGTACGGATTCAGATCC
TGCAGTTTTTTTTTTCACAATCCCGGTGCCGAGGCCGCTCAATTGGTCGTAGACAGCTCTAGCACCGCTT
AAACGCACGTACGGAATCAGATCCTGCAGTTTTTTTTTTCACAATCCCGGTGCCGAGGCCGCTCAATTGG
TCGTAGACAGCTCTAGCACCGCTTAAACGCACGTACGGATTCAGATCCTGCAGTTTTTTTTTTCACAATC
CCGGTGCCGAGGCCGCTCAATTGGTCGTAGACAGCTCTAGCACCGCTTAAACGCACGTACGGAATCAGAT
CCTGCAGTTTTTTTTTTCACAATCCCGGTGCCGAGGCCGCTCAATTGGTCGTAGACAGCTCTAGCACCGC
TTAAACGCACGTACGGATTCAGATCCTGCAGTTTTTTTTTTCACAATCCCGGTGCCGAGGCCGCTCAATT
GGTCGTAGACAGCTCTAGCACCGCTTAAACGCACGTACGGAATCAGATCCTGCAGTTTTTTTTTTCACAA
TCCCGGTGCCGAGGCCGCTCAATTGGTCGTAGACAGCTCTAGCACCGCTTAAACGCACGTACGGATTCAG
ATCTGCAGAAGCTT
